Addgene plasmid #198332: pGBT9-AAGAB
Purpose: Expression of GAL4 DNA-binding domain (BD)-AAGAB fusion protein in yeast (yeast two-hybrid assays)
Depositing lab: Juan Bonifacino. Depositing organization: National Institute of Child Health and Human Development (NICHD). Publication: The adaptor protein chaperone AAGAB stabilizes AP-4 complex subunits. Mattera R, De Pace R, Bonifacino JS. Mol Biol Cell. 2022 Oct 1;33(12):ar109. doi: 10.1091/mbc.E22-05-0177. Epub 2022 Aug 17. PubMed 35976721.
Backbone
  Vector backbone: pGBT9
  Backbone size w/o insert (bp): 5524
  Total vector size (bp): 6462
  Vector type: Yeast Expression
  Selectable markers: TRP1
Growth in bacteria
  Bacterial resistance: Ampicillin, 100 μg/mL
  Growth temperature: 37°C
  Growth strain: DH5alpha
  Copy number: Unknown
Gene/Insert
  Gene/Insert name: AAGAB
  Species: H. sapiens (human)
  Insert size (bp): 948
  Entrez Gene: AAGAB (a.k.a. p34)
  Promoter: ADH1
  Tag / fusion protein: GAL4-DNA binding domain (BD) fragment (N terminal on backbone)
  Cloning method: Restriction Enzyme; 5′ cloning site EcoRI (not destroyed); 3′ cloning site SalI (destroyed during cloning)
  Sequencing primers: 5′ GAL4 DNA binding domain forward; 3′ GAL4 DNA binding domain reverse
Terms and licenses: Academic/Nonprofit Terms; Industry Terms: Not Available to Industry
How to cite: pGBT9-AAGAB was a gift from Juan Bonifacino (Addgene plasmid # 198332 ; http://n2t.net/addgene:198332 ; RRID:Addgene_198332)
