[The description below was written by a language model from this plasmid's Addgene catalogue record and pLannotate feature annotations shown in this document.]
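Description:
pGBT9-AAGAB is a yeast expression plasmid of about 6.5 kb, built on the pGBT9 backbone and used as a "bait" vector in yeast two-hybrid assays. It is a yeast–E. coli shuttle vector. In bacteria it replicates from a ColE1/pUC-type origin and is selected through the β-lactamase (AmpR) gene, which confers ampicillin resistance. In Saccharomyces cerevisiae it is maintained episomally by the 2μ origin and selected through the TRP1 auxotrophic marker, which restores tryptophan prototrophy in trp1 host strains. The feature table also lists remnants of lac regulatory elements (lac promoter, operator, CAP site and a lacI fragment) and small rop and bom fragments. These appear to be backbone carry-overs with no role in the assay.

The payload is a single expression cassette driven by the S. cerevisiae ADH1 promoter and closed by the ADH1 terminator. It encodes the GAL4 DNA-binding domain fused in frame at its C-terminus to human AAGAB (also known as p34), an insert of roughly 950 bp cloned by restriction enzymes between the EcoRI and SalI sites, with the SalI site destroyed in the process. In a two-hybrid experiment, the GAL4 BD tethers AAGAB to GAL4-responsive reporter promoters in the yeast strain. The reporters are activated only when a co-expressed prey protein, fused to a transcriptional activation domain, binds AAGAB and reconstitutes a functional activator. The associated publication concerns AAGAB as an adaptor protein chaperone that stabilizes AP-4 complex subunits, so the construct fits with mapping interactions between AAGAB and candidate partners such as adaptor complex subunits.
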