Features (pLannotate 1.2.2; 16 found; start..end, strand, type, name):
     10..406     +  promoter       ADH1 promoter: S. cerevisiae ADH1; promoter for alcohol dehydrogenase 1
    434..874     +  CDS            GAL4 DNA binding domain: DNA binding domain of the GAL4 transcriptional activator; Saccharomyces cerevisiae GAL4 (truncated)
    884..1828    +  CDS            AAGAB: AAGAB_HUMAN - Experimental evidence at protein level: Swiss-Prot protein existence level 1. May be involved in endocytic recycling of growth factor receptors such as EGFR. From Homo sapiens (Human).
   1859..2046    +  terminator     ADH1 terminator: S. cerevisiae ADH1; transcription terminator for the S. cerevisiae alcohol dehydrogenase 1 (ADH1) gene
   2099..2773    -  CDS            TRP1: phosphoribosylanthranilate isomerase, required for tryptophan biosynthesis; S. cerevisiae TRP1; yeast auxotrophic marker
   2774..2875    -  promoter       TRP1 promoter: S. cerevisiae TRP1
   2913..2929    -  protein_bind   lac operator: The lac repressor binds to the lac operator to inhibit transcription in E. coli. This inhibition can be relieved by adding lactose or isopropyl-β-D-thiogalactopyranoside (IPTG). lac repressor encoded by lacI
   2937..2967    -  promoter       lac promoter: promoter for the E. coli lac operon
   2982..3003    -  protein_bind   CAP binding site: CAP binding activates transcription in the presence of cAMP. E. coli catabolite activator protein
   3016..3108    -  CDS            lacI (fragment): lac repressor; lacI; The lac repressor binds to the lac operator to inhibit transcription in E. coli. This inhibition can be relieved by adding lactose or isopropyl-β-D-thiogalactopyranoside (IPTG).
   3291..3879    -  rep_origin     ori: high-copy-number ColE1/pMB1/pBR322/pUC origin of replication
   4050..4910    -  CDS            AmpR: β-lactamase; bla; confers resistance to ampicillin, carbenicillin, and related antibiotics
   4911..5015    -  promoter       AmpR promoter: bla
   5110..5145    +  CDS            rop (fragment): Rop protein, which maintains plasmids at low copy number; rop
   5247..5296    +  misc_feature   bom (fragment): basis of mobility region from pBR322
   5297..6461    +  rep_origin     2μ ori: yeast 2μ plasmid origin of replication
>Addgene plasmid #198332 | pGBT9-AAGAB | addgene full sequence | sequence record 387523 | Addgene NGS Result
GCTTGCATGCAACTTCTTTTCTTTTTTTTTCTTTTCTCTCTCCCCCGTTGTTGTCTCACCATATCCGCAA
TGACAAAAAAATGATGGAAGACACTAAAGGAAAAAATTAACGACAAAGACAGCACCAACAGATGTCGTTG
TTCCAGAGCTGATGAGGGGTATCTCGAAGCACACGAAACTTTTTCCTTCCTTCATTCACGCACACTACTC
TCTAATGAGCAACGGTATACGGCCTTCCTTCCAGTTACTTGAATTTGAAATAAAAAAAAGTTTGCTGTCT
TGCTATCAAGTATAAATAGACCTGCAATTATTAATCTTTTGTTTCCTCGTCATTGTTCTCGTTCCCTTTC
TTCCTTGTTTCTTTTTCTGCACAATATTTCAAGCTATACCAAGCATACAATCAACTCCAAGCTTGAAGCA
AGCCTCCTGAAAGATGAAGCTACTGTCTTCTATCGAACAAGCATGCGATATTTGCCGACTTAAAAAGCTC
AAGTGCTCCAAAGAAAAACCGAAGTGCGCCAAGTGTCTGAAGAACAACTGGGAGTGTCGCTACTCTCCCA
AAACCAAAAGGTCTCCGCTGACTAGGGCACATCTGACAGAAGTGGAATCAAGGCTAGAAAGACTGGAACA
GCTATTTCTACTGATTTTTCCTCGAGAAGACCTTGACATGATTTTGAAAATGGATTCTTTACAGGATATA
AAAGCATTGTTAACAGGATTATTTGTACAAGATAATGTGAATAAAGATGCCGTCACAGATAGATTGGCTT
CAGTGGAGACTGATATGCCTCTAACATTGAGACAGCATAGAATAAGTGCGACATCATCATCGGAAGAGAG
TAGTAACAAAGGTCAAAGACAGTTGACTGTATCGCCGGAATTCATGGCTGCTGGCGTACCCTGTGCGTTA
GTCACCAGCTGCTCCTCCGTCTTCTCAGGAGACCAGCTGGTCCAACATATCCTTGGAACAGAAGATCTTA
TTGTGGAAGTGACTTCCAATGATGCTGTGAGATTTTATCCCTGGACCATTGATAATAAATACTATTCAGC
AGACATCAATCTATGTGTGGTGCCAAACAAATTTCTTGTTACTGCAGAGATTGCAGAATCTGTCCAAGCA
TTTGTGGTTTACTTTGACAGCACACAAAAATCGGGCCTTGATAGTGTCTCCTCATGGCTTCCACTGGCAA
AAGCATGGTTACCTGAGGTGATGATCTTGGTCTGCGATAGAGTGTCTGAAGATGGTATAAACCGACAAAA
AGCTCAAGAATGGTGCATCAAACATGGCTTTGAATTGGTAGAACTTAGTCCAGAGGAGTTGCCTGAGGAG
GATGATGACTTCCCAGAATCTACAGGAGTAAAGCGAATTGTCCAAGCCCTGAATGCCAATGTGTGGTCCA
ATGTAGTGATGAAGAATGATAGGAACCAAGGCTTTAGCCTTCTCAACTCATTGACTGGAACAAACCATAG
CATTGGGTCAGCAGATCCCTGTCACCCAGAGCAACCCCATTTGCCAGCAGCAGATAGTACTGAATCCCTC
TCTGATCATCGGGGTGGTGCATCTAACACAACAGATGCCCAGGTTGATAGCATTGTGGATCCCATGTTAG
ATCTGGATATTCAAGAATTAGCCAGTCTTACCACTGGAGGAGGAGATGTGGAGAATTTTGAAAGACTCTT
TTCAAAGTTAAAGGAAATGAAAGACAAGGCTGCGACGCTTCCTCATGAGCAAAGAAAAGTGCATGCAGAA
AAGGTGGCCAAAGCATTCTGGATGGCAATCGGGGGAGACAGAGATGAAATTGAAGGCCTTTCATCTGATG
AAGAGCACTGACTCGACCTGCAGCCAAGCTAATTCCGGGCGAATTTCTTATGATTTATGATTTTTATTAT
TAAATAAGTTATAAAAAAAATAAGTGTATACAAATTTTAAAGTGACTCTTAGGTTTTAAAACGAAAATTC
TTATTCTTGAGTAACTCTTTCCTGTAGGTCAGGTTGCTTTCTCAGGTATAGCATGAGGTCGCTCTTATTG
ACCACACCTCTACCGGCATGCCGGCAAGTGCACAAACAATACTTAAATAAATACTACTCAGTAATAACCT
ATTTCTTAGCATTTTTGACGAAATTTGCTATTTTGTTAGAGTCTTTTACACCATTTGTCTCCACACCTCC
GCTTACATCAACACCAATAACGCCATTTAATCTAAGCGCATCACCAACATTTTCTGGCGTCAGTCCACCA
GCTAACATAAAATGTAAGCTTTCGGGGCTCTCTTGCCTTCCAACCCAGTCAGAAATCGAGTTCCAATCCA
AAAGTTCACCTGTCCCACCTGCTTCTGAATCAAACAAGGGAATAAACGAATGAGGTTTCTGTGAAGCTGC
ACTGAGTAGTATGTTGCAGTCTTTTGGAAATACGAGTCTTTTAATAACTGGCAAACCGAGGAACTCTTGG
TATTCTTGCCACGACTCATCTCCATGCAGTTGGACGATATCAATGCCGTAATCATTGACCAGAGCCAAAA
CATCCTCCTTAGGTTGATTACGAAACACGCCAACCAAGTATTTCGGAGTGCCTGAACTATTTTTATATGC
TTTTACAAGACTTGAAATTTTCCTTGCAATAACCGGGTCAATTGTTCTCTTTCTATTGGGCACACATATA
ATACCCAGCAAGTCAGCATCGGAATCTAGAGCACATTCTGCGGCCTCTGTGCTCTGCAAGCCGCAAACTT
TCACCAATGGACCAGAACTACCTGTGAAATTAATAACAGACATACTCCAAGCTGCCTTTGTGTGCTTAAT
CACGTATACTCACGTGCTCAATAGTCACCAATGCCCTCCCTCTTGGCCCTCTCCTTTTCTTTTTTCGACC
GAATTAATTCGTAATCATGTCATAGCTGTTTCCTGTGTGAAATTGTTATCCGCTCACAATTCCACACAAC
ATACGAGCCGGAAGCATAAAGTGTAAAGCCTGGGGTGCCTAATGAGTGAGCTAACTCACATTAATTGCGT
TGCGCTCACTGCCCGCTTTCCAGTCGGGAAACCTGTCGTGCCAGCTGCATTAATGAATCGGCCAACGCGC
GGGGAGAGGCGGTTTGCGTATTGGGCGCTCTTCCGCTTCCTCGCTCACTGACTCGCTGCGCTCGGTCGTT
CGGCTGCGGCGAGCGGTATCAGCTCACTCAAAGGCGGTAATACGGTTATCCACAGAATCAGGGGATAACG
CAGGAAAGAACATGTGAGCAAAAGGCCAGCAAAAGGCCAGGAACCGTAAAAAGGCCGCGTTGCTGGCGTT
TTTCCATAGGCTCCGCCCCCCTGACGAGCATCACAAAAATCGACGCTCAAGTCAGAGGTGGCGAAACCCG
ACAGGACTATAAAGATACCAGGCGTTTCCCCCTGGAAGCTCCCTCGTGCGCTCTCCTGTTCCGACCCTGC
CGCTTACCGGATACCTGTCCGCCTTTCTCCCTTCGGGAAGCGTGGCGCTTTCTCATAGCTCACGCTGTAG
GTATCTCAGTTCGGTGTAGGTCGTTCGCTCCAAGCTGGGCTGTGTGCACGAACCCCCCGTTCAGCCCGAC
CGCTGCGCCTTATCCGGTAACTATCGTCTTGAGTCCAACCCGGTAAGACACGACTTATCGCCACTGGCAG
CAGCCACTGGTAACAGGATTAGCAGAGCGAGGTATGTAGGCGGTGCTACAGAGTTCTTGAAGTGGTGGCC
TAACTACGGCTACACTAGAAGAACAGTATTTGGTATCTGCGCTCTGCTGAAGCCAGTTACCTTCGGAAAA
AGAGTTGGTAGCTCTTGATCCGGCAAACAAACCACCGCTGGTAGCGGTGGTTTTTTTGTTTGCAAGCAGC
AGATTACGCGCAGAAAAAAAGGATCTCAAGAAGATCCTTTGATCTTTTCTACGGGGTCTGACGCTCAGTG
GAACGAAAACTCACGTTAAGGGATTTTGGTCATGAGATTATCAAAAAGGATCTTCACCTAGATCCTTTTA
AATTAAAAATGAAGTTTTAAATCAATCTAAAGTATATATGAGTAAACTTGGTCTGACAGTTACCAATGCT
TAATCAGTGAGGCACCTATCTCAGCGATCTGTCTATTTCGTTCATCCATAGTTGCCTGACTCCCCGTCGT
GTAGATAACTACGATACGGGAGGGCTTACCATCTGGCCCCAGTGCTGCAATGATACCGCGAGACCCACGC
TCACCGGCTCCAGATTTATCAGCAATAAACCAGCCAGCCGGAAGGGCCGAGCGCAGAAGTGGTCCTGCAA
CTTTATCCGCCTCCATCCAGTCTATTAATTGTTGCCGGGAAGCTAGAGTAAGTAGTTCGCCAGTTAATAG
TTTGCGCAACGTTGTTGCCATTGCTACAGGCATCGTGGTGTCACGCTCGTCGTTTGGTATGGCTTCATTC
AGCTCCGGTTCCCAACGATCAAGGCGAGTTACATGATCCCCCATGTTGTGCAAAAAAGCGGTTAGCTCCT
TCGGTCCTCCGATCGTTGTCAGAAGTAAGTTGGCCGCAGTGTTATCACTCATGGTTATGGCAGCACTGCA
TAATTCTCTTACTGTCATGCCATCCGTAAGATGCTTTTCTGTGACTGGTGAGTACTCAACCAAGTCATTC
TGAGAATAGTGTATGCGGCGACCGAGTTGCTCTTGCCCGGCGTCAATACGGGATAATACCGCGCCACATA
GCAGAACTTTAAAAGTGCTCATCATTGGAAAACGTTCTTCGGGGCGAAAACTCTCAAGGATCTTACCGCT
GTTGAGATCCAGTTCGATGTAACCCACTCGTGCACCCAACTGATCTTCAGCATCTTTTACTTTCACCAGC
GTTTCTGGGTGAGCAAAAACAGGAAGGCAAAATGCCGCAAAAAAGGGAATAAGGGCGACACGGAAATGTT
GAATACTCATACTCTTCCTTTTTCAATATTATTGAAGCATTTATCAGGGTTATTGTCTCATGAGCGGATA
CATATTTGAATGTATTTAGAAAAATAAACAAATAGGGGTTCCGCGCACATTTCCCCGAAAAGTGCCACCT
GACGTCTAAGAAACCATTATTATCATGACATTAACCTATAAAAATAGGCGTATCACGAGGCCCTTTCGTC
TCGCGCGTTTCGGTGATGACGGTGAAAACCTCTGACACATGCAGCTCCCGGAGACGGTCACAGCTTGTCT
GTAAGCGGATGCCGGGAGCAGACAAGCCCGTCAGGGCGCGTCAGCGGGTGTTGGCGGGTGTCGGGGCTGG
CTTAACTATGCGGCATCAGAGCAGATTGTACTGAGAGTGCACCATAACGCATTTAAGCATAAACACGCAC
TATGCCGTTCTTCTCATGTATATATATATACAGGCAACACGCAGATATAGGTGCGACGTGAACAGTGAGC
TGTATGTGCGCAGCTCGCGTTGCATTTTCGGAAGCGCTCGTTTTCGGAAACGCTTTGAAGTTCCTATTCC
GAAGTTCCTATTCTCTAGCTAGAAAGTATAGGAACTTCAGAGCGCTTTTGAAAACCAAAAGCGCTCTGAA
GACGCACTTTCAAAAAACCAAAAACGCACCGGACTGTAACGAGCTACTAAAATATTGCGAATACCGCTTC
CACAAACATTGCTCAAAAGTATCTCTTTGCTATATATCTCTGTGCTATATCCCTATATAACCTACCCATC
CACCTTTCGCTCCTTGAACTTGCATCTAAACTCGACCTCTACATTTTTTATGTTTATCTCTAGTATTACT
CTTTAGACAAAAAAATTGTAGTAAGAACTATTCATAGAGTGAATCGAAAACAATACGAAAATGTAAACAT
TTCCTATACGTAGTATATAGAGACAAAATAGAAGAAACCGTTCATAATTTTCTGACCAATGAAGAATCAT
CAACGCTATCACTTTCTGTTCACAAAGTATGCGCAATCCACATCGGTATAGAATATAATCGGGGATGCCT
TTATCTTGAAAAAATGCACCCGCAGCTTCGCTAGTAATCAGTAAACGCGGGAAGTGGAGTCAGGCTTTTT
TTATGGAAGAGAAAATAGACACCAAAGTAGCCTTCTTCTAACCTTAACGGACCTACAGTGCAAAAAGTTA
TCAAGAGACTGCATTATAGAGCGCACAAAGGAGAAAAAAAGTAATCTAAGATGCTTTGTTAGAAAAATAG
CGCTCTCGGGATGCATTTTTGTAGAACAAAAAAGAAGTATAGATTCTTTGTTGGTAAAATAGCGCTCTCG
CGTTGCATTTCTGTTCTGTAAAAATGCAGCTCAGATTCTTTGTTTGAAAAATTAGCGCTCTCGCGTTGCA
TTTTTGTTTTACAAAAATGAAGCACAGATTCTTCGTTGGTAAAATAGCGCTTTCGCGTTGCATTTCTGTT
CTGTAAAAATGCAGCTCAGATTCTTTGTTTGAAAAATTAGCGCTCTCGCGTTGCATTTTTGTTCTACAAA
ATGAAGCACAGATGCTTCGTT
