>Addgene plasmid #198332 | pGBT9-AAGAB | depositor partial sequence | sequence record 384250 | Full insert sequence and in frame cloning confirmed by sequencing
TCATCGGAAGAGAGTAGTAACAAAGGTCAAAGACAGTTGACTGTATCGCCGGAATTCATGGCTGCTGGCG
TACCCTGTGCGTTAGTCACCAGCTGCTCCTCCGTCTTCTCAGGAGACCAGCTGGTCCAACATATCCTTGG
AACAGAAGATCTTATTGTGGAAGTGACTTCCAATGATGCTGTGAGATTTTATCCCTGGACCATTGATAAT
AAATACTATTCAGCAGACATCAATCTATGTGTGGTGCCAAACAAATTTCTTGTTACTGCAGAGATTGCAG
AATCTGTCCAAGCATTTGTGGTTTACTTTGACAGCACACAAAAATCGGGCCTTGATAGTGTCTCCTCATG
GCTTCCACTGGCAAAAGCATGGTTACCTGAGGTGATGATCTTGGTCTGCGATAGAGTGTCTGAAGATGGT
ATAAACCGACAAAAAGCTCAAGAATGGTGCATCAAACATGGCTTTGAATTGGTAGAACTTAGTCCAGAGG
AGTTGCCTGAGGAGGATGATGACTTCCCAGAATCTACAGGAGTAAAGCGAATTGTCCAAGCCCTGAATGC
CAATGTGTGGTCCAATGTAGTGATGAAGAATGATAGGAACCAAGGCTTTAGCCTTCTCAACTCATTGACT
GGAACAAACCATAGCATTGGGTCAGCAGATCCCTGTCACCCAGAGCAACCCCATTTGCCAGCAGCAGATA
GTACTGAATCCCTCTCTGATCATCGGGGTGGTGCATCTAACACAACAGATGCCCAGGTTGATAGCATTGT
GGATCCCATGTTAGATCTGGATATTCAAGAATTAGCCAGTCTTACCACTGGAGGAGGAGATGTGGAGAAT
TTTGAAAGACTCTTTTCAAAGTTAAAGGAAATGAAAGACAAGGCTGCGACGCTTCCTCATGAGCAAAGAA
AAGTGCATGCAGAAAAGGTGGCCAAAGCATTCTGGATGGCAATCGGGGGAGACAGAGATGAAATTGAAGG
CCTTTCATCTGATGAAGAGCACTGACTCGACCTGCAGCCAAGCTAATTCCGGGCGAATTTCTTATGATTT
ATGATTTTTATTATTAAATAAGTTAT
